Addgene plasmid #105343: pCK011
Purpose: (Empty Backbone) Yeast two hybrid
Depositing lab: Johannes Stuttmann. Depositing organization: Martin-Luther-Universitaet Halle-Wittenberg. Publication: Peripheral infrastructure vectors and an extended set of plant parts for the Modular Cloning system. Gantner J, Ordon J, Ilse T, Kretschmer C, Gruetzner R, Lofke C, Dagdas Y, Burstenbinder K, Marillonnet S, Stuttmann J. PLoS One. 2018 May 30;13(5):e0197185. doi: 10.1371/journal.pone.0197185. eCollection 2018. PubMed 29847550.
Backbone
  Vector backbone: pGAD (Clontech) derivative
  Vector type: Yeast Expression
  Selectable markers: LEU2 ; Chloramphenicol
Growth in bacteria
  Bacterial resistance: Chloramphenicol and Ampicillin, 25 & 100 μg/mL
  Growth temperature: 37°C
  Growth strain: ccdB Survival
  Copy number: High Copy
Gene/Insert
  Gene/Insert name: None
Terms and licenses: Academic/Nonprofit Terms; Industry Terms: Not Available to Industry
How to cite: pCK011 was a gift from Johannes Stuttmann (Addgene plasmid # 105343 ; http://n2t.net/addgene:105343 ; RRID:Addgene_105343)
