[The description below was written by a language model from this plasmid's Addgene catalogue record and pLannotate feature annotations shown in this document.]
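Description:
pCK011 is an empty yeast two-hybrid "prey"-type backbone derived from the Clontech pGAD vector, a 9.4 kb E. coli–yeast shuttle plasmid. In bacteria it replicates from a high-copy ColE1/pUC-type origin and carries an ampicillin resistance gene. In Saccharomyces cerevisiae it is maintained episomally through the 2μ origin and selected by leucine prototrophy via the LEU2 marker under its own promoter.

The expression cassette is driven by the yeast ADH1 promoter and closed by the ADH1 terminator. It encodes an SV40 nuclear localization signal followed by the GAL4 activation domain and an HA epitope tag, with a T7 promoter lying between the activation domain and the tag. Downstream of the HA tag, where a gene of interest would go, sits a counter-selection cassette in reverse orientation. This consists of the ccdB toxin gene, a ccdA fragment, and a chloramphenicol acetyltransferase gene with its cat promoter. Because ccdB kills ordinary E. coli strains, the unmodified vector is propagated in a ccdB-tolerant strain under chloramphenicol plus ampicillin. Replacing the cassette with an insert should allow recombinant clones to be recovered in standard strains. The associated publication concerns infrastructure vectors for the Modular Cloning system, which suggests Golden Gate-type assembly, but the record does not annotate the cloning sites flanking the cassette.

An inserted coding sequence would be expressed as a nuclear-targeted, HA-tagged GAL4-AD fusion for testing interaction with a DNA-binding-domain partner. The table also lists backbone remnants: two loxP sites, lac promoter/operator elements, and small lacI, rop and bom fragments.
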