Features (pLannotate 1.2.2; 28 found; start..end, strand, type, name):
     68..406     +  CDS            YO085_YEAST: Protein predicted: Swiss-Prot protein existence level 4. From Saccharomyces cerevisiae (strain ATCC 204508 / S288c) (Baker's yeast).
   1079..1475    +  promoter       ADH1 promoter: S. cerevisiae ADH1; promoter for alcohol dehydrogenase 1
   1521..1540    +  CDS            SV40 NLS (fragment): nuclear localization signal of SV40 (simian virus 40) large T antigen
   1557..1898    +  CDS            GAL4 activation domain: activation domain of the GAL4 transcriptional activator; Saccharomyces cerevisiae GAL4 (truncated)
   1904..1922    +  promoter       T7 promoter: promoter for bacteriophage T7 RNA polymerase
   1941..1967    +  CDS            HA: HA (human influenza hemagglutinin) epitope tag
   2037..2339    -  CDS            ccdB: CCDB_ECOLI - Also known as G, letB, letD. Experimental evidence at protein level: Swiss-Prot protein existence level 1. Toxic component of a type II toxin-antitoxin (TA) system, functioning in plasmid maintainence. Responsible for the post- segregational killing (PSK) of plasmid-free cells, also referred to as a plasmid addiction system. Half-life of over 2 hours. Cell killing by CcdB is accompanied by filamentation, defects in chromosome and plasmid segregation, defects in cell division, formation of anucleate cells, decreased DNA synthesis and plasmid loss. Interferes with the activity of DN
   2344..2502    -  CDS            ccdA (fragment): CCDA_ECO57 - Also known as H, letA. Experimental evidence at protein level: Swiss-Prot protein existence level 1. Antitoxin component of a type II toxin-antitoxin (TA) system which inhibits the post-segregational killing (PSK) of plasmid-free cells, also referred to as a plasmid addiction system. Binds to and blocks the activity of CcdB; will also remove bound CcdB protein from the CcdB-GyrA complex by forming a CcdA-CcdB complex, a process termed rejuvenation. Functions as a transcriptional corepressor for the ccdAB operon, repression also requires CcdB (By similarity). From Escherichia coli
   2684..3342    -  CDS            CmR: chloramphenicol acetyltransferase; cat; confers resistance to chloramphenicol
   3343..3445    -  promoter       cat promoter: promoter of the E. coli cat gene encoding chloramphenicol acetyltransferase
   3719..3853    +  CDS            ADH1 (fragment): ADH1_YEAST - Also known as ADC1. Experimental evidence at protein level: Swiss-Prot protein existence level 1. This isozyme preferentially catalyzes the conversion of primary unbranched alcohols to their corresponding aldehydes. Also shows activity toward secondary alcohols. From Saccharomyces cerevisiae (strain ATCC 204508 / S288c) (Baker's yeast).
   3857..4044    +  terminator     ADH1 terminator: S. cerevisiae ADH1; transcription terminator for the S. cerevisiae alcohol dehydrogenase 1 (ADH1) gene
   4161..5255    -  CDS            LEU2: 3-isopropylmalate dehydrogenase, required for leucine biosynthesis; S. cerevisiae LEU2; yeast auxotrophic marker
   5256..5661    -  promoter       LEU2 promoter: S. cerevisiae LEU2
   5727..5743    -  protein_bind   lac operator: The lac repressor binds to the lac operator to inhibit transcription in E. coli. This inhibition can be relieved by adding lactose or isopropyl-β-D-thiogalactopyranoside (IPTG). lac repressor encoded by lacI
   5751..5781    -  promoter       lac promoter: promoter for the E. coli lac operon
   5796..5817    -  protein_bind   CAP binding site: CAP binding activates transcription in the presence of cAMP. E. coli catabolite activator protein
   5830..5871    -  CDS            lacI (fragment): lac repressor; lacI; The lac repressor binds to the lac operator to inhibit transcription in E. coli. This inhibition can be relieved by adding lactose or isopropyl-β-D-thiogalactopyranoside (IPTG).
   5872..5905    -  protein_bind   loxP: Cre-mediated recombination occurs in the 8-bp core sequence (GCATACAT). Cre recombinase
   5983..6016    -  protein_bind   loxP: Cre-mediated recombination occurs in the 8-bp core sequence (GCATACAT). Cre recombinase
   6017..6073    -  CDS            lacI (fragment): lac repressor; lacI; The lac repressor binds to the lac operator to inhibit transcription in E. coli. This inhibition can be relieved by adding lactose or isopropyl-β-D-thiogalactopyranoside (IPTG).
   6256..6844    -  rep_origin     ori: high-copy-number ColE1/pMB1/pBR322/pUC origin of replication
   7015..7875    -  CDS            AmpR: β-lactamase; bla; confers resistance to ampicillin, carbenicillin, and related antibiotics
   7876..7980    -  promoter       AmpR promoter: bla
   8075..8110    +  CDS            rop (fragment): Rop protein, which maintains plasmids at low copy number; rop
   8212..8261    +  misc_feature   bom (fragment): basis of mobility region from pBR322
   8262..9426    +  rep_origin     2μ ori: yeast 2μ plasmid origin of replication
   9427..18      -  misc_feature   MCS (fragment) (across the origin): pUC18/19 multiple cloning site
>Addgene plasmid #105343 | pCK011 | addgene full sequence | sequence record 204892 | Addgene NGS Result
TGCATGCCTGCAGGTCGAGATCCGGGATCGAAGAAATGATGGTAAATGAAATAGGAAATCAAGGAGCATG
AAGGCAAAAGACAAATATAAGGGTCGAACGAAAAATAAAGTGAAAAGTGTTGATATGATGTATTTGGCTT
TGCGGCGCCGAAAAAACGAGTTTACGCAATTGCACAATCATGCTGACTCTGTGGCGGACCCGCGCTCTTG
CCGGCCCGGCGATAACGCTGGGCGTGAGGCTGTGCCCGGCGGAGTTTTTTGCGCCTGCATTTTCCAAGGT
TTACCCTGCGCTAAGGGGCGAGATTGGAGAAGCAATAAGAATGCCGGTTGGGGTTGCGATGATGACGACC
ACGACAACTGGTGTCATTATTTAAGTTGCCGAAAGAACCTGAGTGCATTTGCAACATGAGTATACTAGAA
GAATGAGCCAAGACTTGCGAGACGCGAGTTTGCCGGTGGTGCGAACAATAGAGCGACCATGACCTTGAAG
GTGAGACGCGCATAACCGCTAGAGTACTTTGAAGAGGAAACAGCAATAGGGTTGCTACCAGTATAAATAG
ACAGGTACATACAACACTGGAAATGGTTGTCTGTTTGAGTACGCTTTCAATTCATTTGGGTGTGCACTTT
ATTATGTTACAATATGGAAGGGAACTTTACACTTCTCCTATGCACATATATTAATTAAAGTCCAATGCTA
GTAGAGAAGGGGGGTAACACCCCTCCGCGCTCTTTTCCGATTTTTTTCTAAACCGTGGAATATTTCGGAT
ATCCTTTTGTTGTTTCCGGGTGTACAATATGGACTTCCTCTTTTCTGGCAACCAAACCCATACATCGGGA
TTCCTATAATACCTTCGTTGGACTCCCTAACATGTAGGTGGCGGAGGGGAGATATACAATAGAACAGATA
CCAGACAAGACATAATGGGCTAAACAAGACTACACCAATTACACTGCCTCATTGATGGTGGTACATAACG
AACTAATACTGTAGCCCTAGACTTGATAGCCATCATCATATCGAAGTTTCACTACCCTTTTTCCATTTGC
CATCTATTGAAGTAATAATAGGCGCATGCAACTTCTTTTCTTTTTTTTTCTTTTCTCTCTCCCCCGTTGT
TGTCTCACCATATCCGCAATGACAAAAAAATGATGGAAGACACTAAAGGAAAAAATTAACGACAAAGACA
GCACCAACAGATGTCGTTGTTCCAGAGCTGATGAGGGGTATCTCGAAGCACACGAAACTTTTTCCTTCCT
TCATTCACGCACACTACTCTCTAATGAGCAACGGTATACGGCCTTCCTTCCAGTTACTTGAATTTGAAAT
AAAAAAAAGTTTGCTGTCTTGCTATCAAGTATAAATAGACCTGCAATTATTAATCTTTTGTTTCCTCGTC
ATTGTTCTCGTTCCCTTTCTTCCTTGTTTCTTTTTCTGCACAATATTTCAAGCTATACCAAGCATACAAT
CAACTCCAAGCTTTGCAAAGATGGATAAAGCGGAATTAATTCCCGAGCCTCCAAAAAAGAAGAGAAAGGT
CGAATTGGGTACCGCCGCCAATTTTAATCAAAGTGGGAATATTGCTGATAGCTCATTGTCCTTCACTTTC
ACTAACAGTAGCAACGGTCCGAACCTCATAACAACTCAAACAAATTCTCAAGCGCTTTCACAACCAATTG
CCTCCTCTAACGTTCATGATAACTTCATGAATAATGAAATCACGGCTAGTAAAATTGATGATGGTAATAA
TTCAAAACCACTGTCACCTGGTTGGACGGACCAAACTGCGTATAACGCGTTTGGAATCACTACAGGGATG
TTTAATACCACTACAATGGATGATGTATATAACTATCTATTCGATGATGAAGATACCCCACCAAACCCAA
AAAAAGAGATCTTTAATACGACTCACTATAGGGCGAGCGCCGCCATGGAGTACCCATACGACGTACCAGA
TTACGCTCATATGGCCATGGAGGCCAGTGAATTAATGTGAGACCGACTGGCTGTGTATAAGGGAGCCTGA
CATTTATATTCCCCAGAACATCAGGTTAATGGCGTTTTTGATGTCATTTTCGCGGTGGCTGAGATCAGCC
ACTTCTTCCCCGATAACGGAAACCGGCACACTGGCCATATCGGTGGTCATCATGCGCCAGCTTTCATCCC
CGATATGCACCACCGGGTAAAGTTCACGGGAGACTTTATCTGACAGCAGACGTGCACTGGCCAGGGGGAT
CACCATCCGTCGCCCGGGCGTGTCAATAATATCACTCTGTACATCCACAAACAGACGATAACGGCTCTCT
CTTTTATAGGTGTAAACCTTAAACTGCATTTCACCAGCCCCTGTTCTCGTCAGCAAAAGAGCCGTTCATT
TCAATAAACCGGGCGACCTCAGCCATCCCTTCCTGATTTTCCGCTTTCCAGCGTTCGGCACGCAGACGAC
GGGCTTCATTCTGCATGGTTGTGCTTACCAGACCGGAGATATTGACATCATATATGCCTTGAGCAACTGA
TAGCTGTCGCTGTCAACTGTCACTGTAATACGCTGCTTCATAGCATACCTCTTTTTGACATACTTCGGGT
ATACATATCAGTATATATTCTTATACCGCAAAAATCAGCGCGCAAATACGCATACTGTTATCTGGCTTTT
AGTAAGCCGGATCCACGCGGCGTTTACGCCCCCCCTGCCACTCATCGCAGTACTGTTGTAATTCATTAAG
CATTCTGCCGACATGGAAGCCATCACAAACGGCATGATGAACCTGAATCGCCAGCGGCATCAGCACCTTG
TCGCCTTGCGTATAATATTTGCCCATGGTGAAAACGGGGGCGAAGAAGTTGTCCATATTGGCCACGTTTA
AATCAAAACTGGTGAAACTCACCCAGGGATTGGCTGAGACGAAAAACATATTCTCAATAAACCCTTTAGG
GAAATAGGCCAGGTTTTCACCGTAACACGCCACATCTTGCGAATATATGTGTAGAAACTGCCGGAAATCG
TCGTGGTATTCACTCCAGAGCGATGAAAACGTTTCAGTTTGCTCATGGAAAACGGTGTAACAAGGGTGAA
CACTATCCCATATCACCAGCTCACCGTCTTTCATTGCCATACGGAATTCCGGATGAGCATTCATCAGGCG
GGCAAGAATGTGAATAAAGGCCGGATAAAACTTGTGCTTATTTTTCTTTACGGTCTTTAAAAAGGCCGTA
ATATCCAGCTGAACGGTCTGGTTATAGGTACATTGAGCAACTGACTGAAATGCCTCAAAATGTTCTTTAC
GATGCCATTGGGATATATCAACGGTGGTATATCCAGTGATTTTTTTCTCCATTTTAGCTTCCTTAGCTCC
TGAAAATCTCGATAACTCAAAAAATACGCCCGGTAGTGATCTTATTTCATTATGGTGAAAGTTGGAACCT
CTTACGTGCCGATCAACGTCTCAGGTCTCATTCGTGAGCTTTCGAGCTGCAGATGAATCGTAGATACTGA
AAAACCCCGCAAGTTCACTTCAACTGTGCATCGTGCACCATCTCAATTTCTTTCATTTATACATCGTTTT
GCCTTCTTTTATGTAACTATACTCCTCTAAGTTTCAATCTTGGCCATGTAACCTCTGATCTATAGAATTT
TTTAAATGACTAGAATTAATGCCCATCTTTTTTTTGGACCTAAATTCTTCATGAAAATATATTACGAGGG
CTTATTCAGAAGCTTTGGACTTCTTCGCCAGAGGTTTGGTCAAGTCTCCAATCAAGGTTGTCGGCTTGTC
TACCTTGCCAGAAATTTACGAAAAGATGGAAAAGGGTCAAATCGTTGGTAGATACGTTGTTGACACTTCT
AAATAAGCGAATTTCTTATGATTTATGATTTTTATTATTAAATAAGTTATAAAAAAAATAAGTGTATACA
AATTTTAAAGTGACTCTTAGGTTTTAAAACGAAAATTCTTATTCTTGAGTAACTCTTTCCTGTAGGTCAG
GTTGCTTTCTCAGGTATAGCATGAGGTCGCTCTTATTGACCACACCTCTACCGGCCGGTCGAAATTCCCC
TACCCTATGAACATATTCCATTTTGTAATTTCGTGTCGTTTCTATTATGAATTTCATTTATAAAGTTTAT
GTACAAATATCATAAAAAAAGAGAATCTTTTTAAGCAAGGATTTTCTTAACTTCTTCGGCGACAGCATCA
CCGACTTCGGTGGTACTGTTGGAACCACCTAAATCACCAGTTCTGATACCTGCATCCAAAACCTTTTTAA
CTGCATCTTCAATGGCCTTACCTTCTTCAGGCAAGTTCAATGACAATTTCAACATCATTGCAGCAGACAA
GATAGTGGCGATAGGGTTGACCTTATTCTTTGGCAAATCTGGAGCAGAACCGTGGCATGGTTCGTACAAA
CCAAATGCGGTGTTCTTGTCTGGCAAAGAGGCCAAGGACGCAGATGGCAACAAACCCAAGGAACCTGGGA
TAACGGAGGCTTCATCGGAGATGATATCACCAAACATGTTGCTGGTGATTATAATACCATTTAGGTGGGT
TGGGTTCTTAACTAGGATCATGGCGGCAGAATCAATCAATTGATGTTGAACCTTCAATGTAGGAAATTCG
TTCTTGATGGTTTCCTCCACAGTTTTTCTCCATAATCTTGAAGAGGCCAAAACATTAGCTTTATCCAAGG
ACCAAATAGGCAATGGTGGCTCATGTTGTAGGGCCATGAAAGCGGCCATTCTTGTGATTCTTTGCACTTC
TGGAACGGTGTATTGTTCACTATCCCAAGCGACACCATCACCATCGTCTTCCTTTCTCTTACCAAAGTAA
ATACCTCCCACTAATTCTCTGACAACAACGAAGTCAGTACCTTTAGCAAATTGTGGCTTGATTGGAGATA
AGTCTAAAAGAGAGTCGGATGCAAAGTTACATGGTCTTAAGTTGGCGTACAATTGAAGTTCTTTACGGAT
TTTTAGTAAACCTTGTTCAGGTCTAACACTACCTGTACCCCATTTAGGACCACCCACAGCACCTAACAAA
ACGGCATCAGCCTTCTTGGAGGCTTCCAGCGCCTCATCTGGAAGTGGGACACCTGTAGCTTCGATAGCAG
CACCACCAATTAAATGATTTTCGAAATCGAACTTGACATTGGAACGAACATCAGAAATAGCTTTAAGAAC
CTTAATGGCTTCGGCTGTGATTTCTTGACCAACGTGGTCACCTGGCAAAACGACGATCTTCTTAGGGGCA
GACATTAGAATGGTATATCCTTGAAATATATATATATATTGCTGAAATGTAAAAGGTAAGAAAAGTTAGA
AAGTAAGACGATTGCTAACCACCTATTGGAAAAAACAATAGGTCCTTAAATAATATTGTCAACTTCAAGT
ATTGTGATGCAAGCATTTAGTCATGAACGCTTCTCTATTCTATATGAAAAGCCGGTTCCGGCGCTCTCAC
CTTTCCTTTTTCTCCCAATTTTTCAGTTGAAAAAGGTATATGCGTCAGGCGACCTCTGAAATTAACAAAA
AATTTCCAGTCATCGAATTTGATTCTGTGCGATAGCGCCCCTGTGTGTTCTCGTTATGTTGAGGAAAAAA
ATAATGGTTGCTAAGAGATTCGAACTCTTGCATCTTACGATACCTGAGTATTCCCACAGTTGGGGGATCT
CGACTCTAGCTAGAGGATCAATTCGTAATCATGTCATAGCTGTTTCCTGTGTGAAATTGTTATCCGCTCA
CAATTCCACACAACATACGAGCCGGAAGCATAAAGTGTAAAGCCTGGGGTGCCTAATGAGTGAGCTAACT
CACATTAATTGCGTTGCGCTCACTGCCCGCTTTCCAGTCGGGAAACCTGTCGTGCCAGCTGATAACTTCG
TATAATGTATGCTATACGAAGTTATTAGGTCTGAAGAGGAGTTTACGTCCAGCCAAGCTAGCTTGGCTGC
AGGTCGAGCGGCCGCGATCCGGAACCCTTAATATAACTTCGTATAATGTATGCTATACGAAGTTATCAGC
TGCATTAATGAATCGGCCAACGCGCGGGGAGAGGCGGTTTGCGTATTGGGCGCTCTTCCGCTTCCTCGCT
CACTGACTCGCTGCGCTCGGTCGTTCGGCTGCGGCGAGCGGTATCAGCTCACTCAAAGGCGGTAATACGG
TTATCCACAGAATCAGGGGATAACGCAGGAAAGAACATGTGAGCAAAAGGCCAGCAAAAGGCCAGGAACC
GTAAAAAGGCCGCGTTGCTGGCGTTTTTCCATAGGCTCCGCCCCCCTGACGAGCATCACAAAAATCGACG
CTCAAGTCAGAGGTGGCGAAACCCGACAGGACTATAAAGATACCAGGCGTTTCCCCCTGGAAGCTCCCTC
GTGCGCTCTCCTGTTCCGACCCTGCCGCTTACCGGATACCTGTCCGCCTTTCTCCCTTCGGGAAGCGTGG
CGCTTTCTCATAGCTCACGCTGTAGGTATCTCAGTTCGGTGTAGGTCGTTCGCTCCAAGCTGGGCTGTGT
GCACGAACCCCCCGTTCAGCCCGACCGCTGCGCCTTATCCGGTAACTATCGTCTTGAGTCCAACCCGGTA
AGACACGACTTATCGCCACTGGCAGCAGCCACTGGTAACAGGATTAGCAGAGCGAGGTATGTAGGCGGTG
CTACAGAGTTCTTGAAGTGGTGGCCTAACTACGGCTACACTAGAAGAACAGTATTTGGTATCTGCGCTCT
GCTGAAGCCAGTTACCTTCGGAAAAAGAGTTGGTAGCTCTTGATCCGGCAAACAAACCACCGCTGGTAGC
GGTGGTTTTTTTGTTTGCAAGCAGCAGATTACGCGCAGAAAAAAAGGATCTCAAGAAGATCCTTTGATCT
TTTCTACGGGGTCTGACGCTCAGTGGAACGAAAACTCACGTTAAGGGATTTTGGTCATGAGATTATCAAA
AAGGATCTTCACCTAGATCCTTTTAAATTAAAAATGAAGTTTTAAATCAATCTAAAGTATATATGAGTAA
ACTTGGTCTGACAGTTACCAATGCTTAATCAGTGAGGCACCTATCTCAGCGATCTGTCTATTTCGTTCAT
CCATAGTTGCCTGACTCCCCGTCGTGTAGATAACTACGATACGGGAGGGCTTACCATCTGGCCCCAGTGC
TGCAATGATACCGCGAGATCCACGCTCACCGGCTCCAGATTTATCAGCAATAAACCAGCCAGCCGGAAGG
GCCGAGCGCAGAAGTGGTCCTGCAACTTTATCCGCCTCCATCCAGTCTATTAATTGTTGCCGGGAAGCTA
GAGTAAGTAGTTCGCCAGTTAATAGTTTGCGCAACGTTGTTGCCATTGCTACAGGCATCGTGGTGTCACG
CTCGTCGTTTGGTATGGCTTCATTCAGCTCCGGTTCCCAACGATCAAGGCGAGTTACATGATCCCCCATG
TTGTGCAAAAAAGCGGTTAGCTCCTTCGGTCCTCCGATCGTTGTCAGAAGTAAGTTGGCCGCAGTGTTAT
CACTCATGGTTATGGCAGCACTGCATAATTCTCTTACTGTCATGCCATCCGTAAGATGCTTTTCTGTGAC
TGGTGAGTACTCAACCAAGTCATTCTGAGAATAGTGTATGCGGCGACCGAGTTGCTCTTGCCCGGCGTCA
ATACGGGATAATACCGCGCCACATAGCAGAACTTTAAAAGTGCTCATCATTGGAAAACGTTCTTCGGGGC
GAAAACTCTCAAGGATCTTACCGCTGTTGAGATCCAGTTCGATGTAACCCACTCGTGCACCCAACTGATC
TTCAGCATCTTTTACTTTCACCAGCGTTTCTGGGTGAGCAAAAACAGGAAGGCAAAATGCCGCAAAAAAG
GGAATAAGGGCGACACGGAAATGTTGAATACTCATACTCTTCCTTTTTCAATATTATTGAAGCATTTATC
AGGGTTATTGTCTCATGAGCGGATACATATTTGAATGTATTTAGAAAAATAAACAAATAGGGGTTCCGCG
CACATTTCCCCGAAAAGTGCCACCTGACGTCTAAGAAACCATTATTATCATGACATTAACCTATAAAAAT
AGGCGTATCACGAGGCCCTTTCGTCTCGCGCGTTTCGGTGATGACGGTGAAAACCTCTGACACATGCAGC
TCCCGGAGACGGTCACAGCTTGTCTGTAAGCGGATGCCGGGAGCAGACAAGCCCGTCAGGGCGCGTCAGC
GGGTGTTGGCGGGTGTCGGGGCTGGCTTAACTATGCGGCATCAGAGCAGATTGTACTGAGAGTGCACCAT
AACGCATTTAAGCATAAACACGCACTATGCCGTTCTTCTCATGTATATATATATACAGGCAACACGCAGA
TATAGGTGCGACGTGAACAGTGAGCTGTATGTGCGCAGCTCGCGTTGCATTTTCGGAAGCGCTCGTTTTC
GGAAACGCTTTGAAGTTCCTATTCCGAAGTTCCTATTCTCTAGCTAGAAAGTATAGGAACTTCAGAGCGC
TTTTGAAAACCAAAAGCGCTCTGAAGACGCACTTTCAAAAAACCAAAAACGCACCGGACTGTAACGAGCT
ACTAAAATATTGCGAATACCGCTTCCACAAACATTGCTCAAAAGTATCTCTTTGCTATATATCTCTGTGC
TATATCCCTATATAACCTACCCATCCACCTTTCGCTCCTTGAACTTGCATCTAAACTCGACCTCTACATT
TTTTATGTTTATCTCTAGTATTACTCTTTAGACAAAAAAATTGTAGTAAGAACTATTCATAGAGTGAATC
GAAAACAATACGAAAATGTAAACATTTCCTATACGTAGTATATAGAGACAAAATAGAAGAAACCGTTCAT
AATTTTCTGACCAATGAAGAATCATCAACGCTATCACTTTCTGTTCACAAAGTATGCGCAATCCACATCG
GTATAGAATATAATCGGGGATGCCTTTATCTTGAAAAAATGCACCCGCAGCTTCGCTAGTAATCAGTAAA
CGCGGGAAGTGGAGTCAGGCTTTTTTTATGGAAGAGAAAATAGACACCAAAGTAGCCTTCTTCTAACCTT
AACGGACCTACAGTGCAAAAAGTTATCAAGAGACTGCATTATAGAGCGCACAAAGGAGAAAAAAAGTAAT
CTAAGATGCTTTGTTAGAAAAATAGCGCTCTCGGGATGCATTTTTGTAGAACAAAAAAGAAGTATAGATT
CTTTGTTGGTAAAATAGCGCTCTCGCGTTGCATTTCTGTTCTGTAAAAATGCAGCTCAGATTCTTTGTTT
GAAAAATTAGCGCTCTCGCGTTGCATTTTTGTTTTACAAAAATGAAGCACAGATTCTTCGTTGGTAAAAT
AGCGCTTTCGCGTTGCATTTCTGTTCTGTAAAAATGCAGCTCAGATTCTTTGTTTGAAAAATTAGCGCTC
TCGCGTTGCATTTTTGTTCTACAAAATGAAGCACAGATGCTTCGTTGCT
